>Addgene plasmid #236496 | pAPInt-Dendra2-G418 | addgene full sequence | sequence record 468394 | Addgene NGS Result
TTGAGATCCTTTTTTTCTGCGCGTAATCTGCTGCTTGCAAACAAAAAAACCACCGCTACCAGCGGTGGTT
TGTTTGCCGGATCAAGAGCTACCAACTCTTTTTCCGAAGGTAACTGGCTTCAGCAGAGCGCAGATACCAA
ATACTGTTCTTCTAGTGTAGCCGTAGTTAGGCCACCACTTCAAGAACTCTGTAGCACCGCCTACATACCT
CGCTCTGCTAATCCTGTTACCAGTGGCTGCTGCCAGTGGCGATAAGTCGTGTCTTACCGGGTTGGACTCA
AGACGATAGTTACCGGATAAGGCGCAGCGGTCGGGCTGAACGGGGGGTTCGTGCACACAGCCCAGCTTGG
AGCGAACGACCTACACCGAACTGAGATACCTACAGCGTGAGCTATGAGAAAGCGCCACGCTTCCCGAAGG
GAGAAAGGCGGACAGGTATCCGGTAAGCGGCAGGGTCGGAACAGGAGAGCGCACGAGGGAGCTTCCAGGG
GGAAACGCCTGGTATCTTTATAGTCCTGTCGGGTTTCGCCACCTCTGACTTGAGCGTCGATTTTTGTGAT
GCTCGTCAGGGGGGCGGAGCCTATGGAAAAACGCCAGCAACGCGGCCTTTTTACGGTTCCTGGCCTTTTG
CTGGCCTTTTGCTCACATGTTCTTTCCTGCGTTATCCCCTGATTCTGTGGATAACCGTATTACCGCCTTT
GAGTGAGCTGATACCGCTCGCCGCAGCCGAACGACCGAGCGCAGCGAGTCAGTGAGCGAGGAAGCGGAAG
AGCGCCCAATACGCAAACCGCCTCTCCCCGCGCGTTGGCCGATTCATTAATGCAGGTTAACCTGGCTTAT
CGAAATTAATACGACTCACTATAGGGAGACCGGCAGATCCGCGGCCGCATAGGCCACTAGTGGATCTGCA
GTATAGCGACCAGCATTCACATACGATTGACGCATGATATTACTTTCTGCGCACTTAACTTCGCATCTGG
GCAGATGATGTCGAGGCGAAAAAAAATATAAATCACGCTAACATTTGATTAAAATAGAACAACTACAATA
TAAAAAAACTATACAAATGACAAGTTCTTGAAAACAAGAATCTTTTTATTGTCAGTACTGACTAGAAGAA
CTCGTCGAGCATGAGGTGGAACTGGAGCTTGTTCATGTCCGGGTTGTCGATGCCGTACTTCTGGAAGAGG
CGCTTCTGGAGCGACGGCGAGAACTCGCCGAGGCAGTTCCAGAGGATGGCGAGGTCCTGGTAGCGGTCGG
CGATGCCGACGCGGCCGACGTCGATGCAGCCGATGAGCTTGCCCTCGTCGAAGATGAGGTTGTCGAGCGA
GAAGTCGCCGTGCGTGACGACCGAGTCCGGCGAGAACGGGAGGAGCTTGTGCATCTCCTTCCAGACCTGC
TCGACCGGCCAGCCGTTGCGCTCGTCGTCGAAGTCCGAGGCGTCGACGAGGCCGTTGTTCATGCGCGACT
GGGCCTGGGCGAGGCGGAAGACGCGGTCCGAGTTGAACGGGCAGTTGCAGACCGGGATCGAGTGGAGGCG
GCGGAGGAAGACGGCGAGGGCGTCGACGATGTTCTCGCCCGAGTCCGGGTACTCCTCGAGGACCTGGAAG
GCCGTCTTGCCCGGGATGGCCGTCGTGAGGAGCCAGGCGTCGTCCGGCGTGCGGATGAAGTGCTTGATCG
TCGGGAGCGGCATGAACTCCGTGAGCCAGTTGAGGCGGACCATCTCGTCCGTGACGTCGTTGGCGACCGA
GCCCTTGCCGTGCTTGAGGAAGAGCTCCGGGGCGTCCGGCTTGCCGTAGAGGCGGTAGATCGTGGCGCCC
GACTGGCCGACGTTGTCGCGGGACCACTTGTAGCCGTAGAGGTCGGCGTCCATGTTCGAGTTGAGGCGCG
GGCGCGAGACGTGCGTCTTCTCCTTGCCCATGAATTCTGCTGTGTAAGGTGTGCGTGAGAGAGAGGGTCG
TGAGTGAGTCTTGAAGAGAAACGTCAAAGCTTGAAGCGTAGCAGAATACGGAAAACGACTTGGGGGAATG
GCGAGGAGCGTCGCCTTTTATGCTCCAAGCGGAGACGATGAGGCCGATATTACAGTGGCTTAGTAGCGTG
TACAATATTTCCATAAAAGGCTACATGGTGAGTTTTTCACGTGACCGTAATTAGTCCCAATTAGGCTTTA
TTGTATATTGCTACTAAGCATCGTTAAATGACCTGCTCGAAGCTTCGTCTATAAAAGGCGGGCGTGTGTG
CGCTTCCCCCGCTACGTCTTTTTCACAAACACTTTGCGACTTGACCAAGACCTTTCACCCGCACCACCCT
GTTATCCCTAGCGGATCTGCCGGTAGAGGTGTGGTCAATAAGAGCGACCTCATACTATACCTGAGAAAGC
AACCTGACCTACAGGAAAGAGTTACTCAAGAATAAGAATTTTCGTTTTAAAACCTAAGAGTCACTTTAAA
ATTTGTATACACTTATTTTTTTTATAACTTATTTAATAATAAAAATCATAAATCATAAGAAATTCGCTTA
TTTAGAAGTGGCGCTCACCAGACTTGAGAAGGGAGAGGAGAGTAGCGGGCGACGGCGTGCTCGTAGAGCT
TGACCTTGTTGTAGTCAGAGTCGTTGCCGAGGATCTCGATGCGGTGGTCGACGAAGTGGGCGTCAGGGAG
TTGGACGACCTTCTTGGCCTTGTAGGTGGTCTTGAAGTCGCAGAGGTAGTGGCCGCCGCCCTCGAGGAGG
AGGGCCATGTTGATGTTGCCGACGAGGAGGCCGTCGCGGACGTGGAGCTTCTCGGTAGAAGGCTCCCACT
TGAGGGTCTTCTTTTGCATGACAGGGCCGTTAGGAGGGAAGTTGGTGCCCTTGAAGCGGACGTTTTGGAA
GAAGCAGTCGCCCTCGAGAGAGATGTCAGAGCGGATGGTGCAGATGCCCTTGTCCTCGAAGGTCATGGTG
CGCTCCCAAGAGTAGCCCTCAGGGAAAGATTGCTTGAAGTAGTCAGGGATGTCCTCAGGGTACTTGGTGA
AGACGCGGTTGCCGTAGTGGACGGCGGTGGTGAGGATGTCGTAAGAGAAAGGGAGAGGGGCGCCCTCCTT
GACGGTGAGGTTGGCGGTTTGGGTGCCCTCGTAAGGCTTGCCCTTGCCCTCGCCCTCGATGACGAAGGCG
TGGCCGTTGACGTTGCCCTCCATGTGGACCTTGACGCGCATGTCCTCCTTGATGAGGTTGATGCCAGGGG
TGTTCATAGAACCAGAACCAGCACCGTCACCGATCCGTCGACCTGCAGCGTACGAAGCTTCAGCTGGCGG
CCGCGTTCTATAGTGTCACCTAAATCGTATGTGTATGATACATAAGGTTATGTATTAATTGTAGCCGCGT
TCTAACGACAATATGTCCATATGGTGCACTCTCAGTACAATCTGCTCTGATGCCGCATAGTTAAGCCAGC
CCCGACACCCGCCAACACCCGCTGACGCGCCCTGACGGGCTTGTCTGCTCCCGGCATCCGCTTACAGACA
AGCTGTGACCGTCTCCGGGAGCTGCATGTGTCAGAGGTTTTCACCGTCATCACCGAAACGCGCGAGACGA
AAGGGCCTCGTGATACGCCTATTTTTATAGGTTAATGTCATGATAATAATGGTTTCTTAGACGTCAGGTG
GCACTTTTCGGGGAAATGTGCGCGGAACCCCTATTTGTTTATTTTTCTAAATACATTCAAATATGTATCC
GCTCATGAGACAATAACCCTGATAAATGCTTCAATAATATTGAAAAAGGAAGAGTATGAGTATTCAACAT
TTCCGTGTCGCCCTTATTCCCTTTTTTGCGGCATTTTGCCTTCCTGTTTTTGCTCACCCAGAAACGCTGG
TGAAAGTAAAAGATGCTGAAGATCAGTTGGGTGCACGAGTGGGTTACATCGAACTGGATCTCAACAGCGG
TAAGATCCTTGAGAGTTTTCGCCCCGAAGAACGTTTTCCAATGATGAGCACTTTTAAAGTTCTGCTATGT
GGCGCGGTATTATCCCGTATTGACGCCGGGCAAGAGCAACTCGGTCGCCGCATACACTATTCTCAGAATG
ACTTGGTTGAGTACTCACCAGTCACAGAAAAGCATCTTACGGATGGCATGACAGTAAGAGAATTATGCAG
TGCTGCCATAACCATGAGTGATAACACTGCGGCCAACTTACTTCTGACAACGATCGGAGGACCGAAGGAG
CTAACCGCTTTTTTGCACAACATGGGGGATCATGTAACTCGCCTTGATCGTTGGGAACCGGAGCTGAATG
AAGCCATACCAAACGACGAGCGTGACACCACGATGCCTGTAGCAATGGCAACAACGTTGCGCAAACTATT
AACTGGCGAACTACTTACTCTAGCTTCCCGGCAACAATTAATAGACTGGATGGAGGCGGATAAAGTTGCA
GGACCACTTCTGCGCTCGGCCCTTCCGGCTGGCTGGTTTATTGCTGATAAATCTGGAGCCGGTGAGCGTG
GGTCTCGCGGTATCATTGCAGCACTGGGGCCAGATGGTAAGCCCTCCCGTATCGTAGTTATCTACACGAC
GGGGAGTCAGGCAACTATGGATGAACGAAATAGACAGATCGCTGAGATAGGTGCCTCACTGATTAAGCAT
TGGTAACTGTCAGACCAAGTTTACTCATATATACTTTAGATTGATTTAAAACTTCATTTTTAATTTAAAA
GGATCTAGGTGAAGATCCTTTTTGATAATCTCATGACCAAAATCCCTTAACGTGAGTTTTCGTTCCACTG
AGCGTCAGACCCCGTAGAAAAGATCAAAGGATCTTC
Features (pLannotate 1.2.2; 12 found; start..end, strand, type, name):
      1..589     +  rep_origin     ori: high-copy-number ColE1/pMB1/pBR322/pUC origin of replication
    772..825     +  CDS            lacI (fragment): lac repressor; lacI; The lac repressor binds to the lac operator to inhibit transcription in E. coli. This inhibition can be relieved by adding lactose or isopropyl-β-D-thiogalactopyranoside (IPTG).
    847..865     +  promoter       T7 promoter: promoter for bacteriophage T7 RNA polymerase
    909..1106    -  terminator     TEF terminator: Ashbya gossypii TEF terminator
   1115..1906    -  CDS            aphA1: KKA1_ECOLX - Also known as nptI. Protein inferred from homology: Swiss-Prot protein existence level 3. Resistance to kanamycin and structurally-related aminoglycosides, including amikacin. From Escherichia coli.
   2330..2517    -  terminator     ADH1 terminator: S. cerevisiae ADH1; transcription terminator for the S. cerevisiae alcohol dehydrogenase 1 (ADH1) gene
   2538..3227    -  CDS            Dendra2: Dendra2 is a photoconvertible green fluorescent protein published in 2006, derived from Dendronephthya sp.. It has high acid sensitivity.
   3297..3315    -  promoter       SP6 promoter: promoter for bacteriophage SP6 RNA polymerase
   3378..3429    -  misc_feature   bom (fragment): basis of mobility region from pBR322
   3531..3566    -  CDS            rop (fragment): Rop protein, which maintains plasmids at low copy number; rop
   3661..3765    +  promoter       AmpR promoter: bla
   3766..4626    +  CDS            AmpR: β-lactamase; bla; confers resistance to ampicillin, carbenicillin, and related antibiotics
