[The description below was written by a language model from this plasmid's Addgene catalogue record and pLannotate feature annotations shown in this document.]
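Description:
pAPInt-Dendra2-G418 is a 4.8 kb integrative template plasmid built on the pFA6a backbone for genome engineering of the yeast-like fungus Aureobasidium pullulans. It is designed either to delete an endogenous gene or to fuse the photoconvertible fluorescent protein Dendra2 to a gene's C-terminus. In E. coli it is maintained at high copy through a ColE1/pUC-type origin and selected with ampicillin via the bla (AmpR) gene and its native promoter. No fungal replication origin is annotated, consistent with a plasmid meant to supply a cassette for chromosomal integration rather than to replicate in the fungal host. Short lacI, rop and bom fragments are backbone remnants with no apparent functional role.

The payload is a two-part module arranged in the same orientation. The first part is a Dendra2 coding sequence, codon optimized for A. pullulans, followed by the S. cerevisiae ADH1 terminator. No promoter is annotated upstream of Dendra2, which fits its intended use as an in-frame tag expressed from the target gene's own promoter. Dendra2 switches from green to red emission on illumination, so it can be used for pulse-labelling and tracking of protein populations. Downstream lies the selection cassette, an aphA1 aminoglycoside phosphotransferase gene that confers G418 resistance and is terminated by the Ashbya gossypii TEF terminator. A gap of roughly 400 bp upstream of this gene is unannotated, and the record does not state which promoter drives the marker. T7 and SP6 promoters flank the whole module, as is typical of pFA6a-series plasmids. As with other pFA6a-type vectors, the cassette would typically be joined to locus-specific homology sequences to direct integration, with or without the Dendra2 portion depending on whether tagging or deletion is wanted, although the record does not describe the procedure.
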