Addgene plasmid #236496: pAPInt-Dendra2-G418
Purpose: Plasmid for deleting or C-terminally tagging endogenous genes with Dendra2 and selection on G418.
Depositing lab: Daniel Lew. Depositing organization: Massachusetts Institute of Technology. Publication: Optimized vectors for genetic engineering of Aureobasidium pullulans. Colarusso AV, Williams AM, Gladfelter AS, Wirshing ACE, Lew DJ. Mol Biol Cell. 2025 Jun 1;36(6):mr5. doi: 10.1091/mbc.E25-02-0059. Epub 2025 Apr 9. PubMed 40202829.
Backbone
  Vector backbone: pFA6A
  Vector type: Yeast Expression
  Selectable markers: Neomycin (select with G418)
Growth in bacteria
  Bacterial resistance: Ampicillin, 100 μg/mL
  Growth temperature: 37°C
  Growth strain: DH5alpha
  Copy number: High Copy
Gene/Insert
  Gene/Insert name: Dendra2
  Species: Aureobasidium pullulans
  Mutation: Codon optimized for A. pullulans
  Cloning method: Gibson Cloning
Terms and licenses: Academic/Nonprofit Terms; Industry Terms: Not Available to Industry
How to cite: pAPInt-Dendra2-G418 was a gift from Daniel Lew (Addgene plasmid # 236496 ; http://n2t.net/addgene:236496 ; RRID:Addgene_236496)
